>Addgene plasmid #39057 | PMP2 | depositor partial sequence | sequence record 49115 | PMP2 sequence 487 bps
ATGCACCATCATCATCATCATTCTTCTGGTGTAGATCTGGGTACCGAGAACCTGTACTTCCAATCCATGA
ACAAATTCCTGGGCACCTGGAAACTTGTCTCTAGTGAGAACTTTGACGATTACATGAAAGCTCTGGGTGT
GGGGTTAGCCACCAGAAAACTGGGAAATTTGGCCAAACCCACTGTGATCATCAGCAAGAAAGGAGATATT
ATAACTATACGAACTGAAAGTACCTTTAAAAATACAGAAATCTCCTTCAAGCTAGGCCAGGAATTTGAAG
AAACCACAGCTGACAATAGAAAGACCAAGAGCATCGTAACCCTGCAGAGAGGATCACTGAATCAAGTGCA
GAGATGGGATGGCAAAGAGACAACCATAAAGAGAAAGCTAGTGAATGGGAAAATGGTAGCGGAATGTAAA
ATGAAGGGCGTGGTGTGCACCAGAATCTATGAGAAGGTCTAACAGTAAAGGTGGATACGGATCCGAA
