>Addgene plasmid #39057 | PMP2 | addgene partial sequence | sequence record 53244 | T7 5'-TAATACGACTCACTATAGGG-3'
TACTTTAGAGGAGATATACATATGCACCATCATCATCATCATTCTTCTGGTGTAGATCTGGGTACCGAGA
ACCTGTACTTCCAATCCATGAACAAATTCCTGGGCACCTGGAAACTTGTCTCTAGTGAGAACTTTGACGA
TTACATGAAAGCTCTGGGTGTGGGGTTAGCCACCAGAAAACTGGGAAATTTGGCCAAACCCACTGTGATC
ATCAGCAAGAAAGGAGATATTATAACTATACGAACTGAAAGTACCTTTAAAAATACAGAAATCTCCTTCA
AGCTAGGCCAGGAATTTGAAGAAACCACAGCTGACAATAGAAAGACCAAGAGCATCGTAACCCTGCAGAG
AGGATCACTGAATCAAGTGCAGAGATGGGATGGCAAAGAGACAACCATAAAGAGAAAGCTAGTGAATGGG
AAAATGGTAGCGGAATGTAAAATGAAGGGCGTGGTGTGCACCAGAATCTATGAGAAGGTCTAACAGTAAA
GGTGGATACGGATCCGAATTCGAGCTCCGTCGACAAGCTTGCGGCCGCACTCGAGCACCACCACCACCAC
CACTGAGATCCGGCTGCTAACAAAGCCCGAAAGGAAGCTGAGTTGGCTGCTGCCACCGCTGAGCAATAAC
TAGCATAACCCCTTGGGGCCTCTAAACGGGTCTTGAGGGGTTTTTTGCTGAAAGGAGGAACTATATCCGG
ATTGGCGAATGGG
[125 nt withheld, positions 714-838]
CGCCGGCTTTCCCCGTCAAGCTCTAAATCCGGGGGGCTCCCTTTAGGGTTCCCGAT
[40 nt withheld, positions 895-934]
AGGGGTGATGGT
