>Addgene plasmid #39057 | PMP2 | addgene partial sequence | sequence record 53357 | T7_term
CGACGGAGCTCGAATTCGGATCCGTATCCACCTTTACTGTTAGACCTTCTCATAGATTCTGGTGCACACC
ACGCCCTTCATTTTACATTCCGCTACCATTTTCCCATTCACTAGCTTTCTCTTTATGGTTGTCTCTTTGC
CATCCCATCTCTGCACTTGATTCAGTGATCCTCTCTGCAGGGTTACGATGCTCTTGGTCTTTCTATTGTC
AGCTGTGGTTTCTTCAAATTCCTGGCCTAGCTTGAAGGAGATTTCTGTATTTTTAAAGGTACTTTCAGTT
CGTATAGTTATAATATCTCCTTTCTTGCTGATGATCACAGTGGGTTTGGCCAAATTTCCCAGTTTTCTGG
TGGCTAACCCCACACCCAGAGCTTTCATGTAATCGTCAAAGTTCTCACTAGAGACAAGTTTCCAGGTGCC
CAGGAATTTGTTCATGGATTGGAAGTACAGGTTCTCGGTACCCAGATCTACACCAGAAGAATGATGATGA
TGATGGTGCATATGTATATCTCCTTCTTAAAGTT
