[The description below was written by a language model from this plasmid's Addgene catalogue record.]
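Description:
PMP2 is a bacterial expression plasmid built on the pNIC28-Bsa4 backbone from the SGC, a vector designed for ligation-independent cloning of targets intended for recombinant protein production. It is maintained in E. coli under kanamycin selection and is recorded as low copy. The record does not name the origin of replication or the promoter. However, the listed sequencing primers (T7 forward and T7 terminator) indicate that the insert lies between T7 promoter and terminator elements. This arrangement is typical of systems in which expression depends on a host strain that supplies T7 RNA polymerase.

The insert is a 487 bp fragment of human PMP2, which encodes peripheral myelin protein 2, also known as FABP8, M-FABP or P2 and a member of the fatty acid-binding protein family. It was introduced by ligation-independent cloning. The coding sequence is fused at its N terminus to a His tag followed by a TEV protease site. The tag allows the protein to be captured by immobilised metal affinity chromatography, and TEV cleavage can then remove it to leave near-native protein.

The stated purpose is bacterial expression for structure determination, and the record links the construct to a deposited PDB structure. The record also cautions that the insert may not be the full open reading frame, since constructs of this kind are often trimmed to boundaries that favour soluble expression and crystallisation. The exact residue range is not given. No feature table was supplied, so this description rests on the catalogue fields alone.
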