Addgene plasmid #39057: PMP2
Purpose: Bacterial expression for structure determination; may not be full ORF
Depositing lab: Nicola Burgess-Brown. Depositing organization: University of Oxford.
Backbone
  Vector backbone: pNIC28-Bsa4
  Backbone manufacturer: SGC
  Vector type: Bacterial Expression
Growth in bacteria
  Bacterial resistance: Kanamycin, 50 μg/mL
  Growth temperature: 37°C
  Growth strain: Mach1
  Copy number: Low Copy
Gene/Insert
  Gene/Insert name: PMP2 (alt names: peripheral myelin protein 2; PDB:3NR3)
  Species: H. sapiens (human)
  Insert size (bp): 487
  Entrez Gene: PMP2 (a.k.a. FABP8, M-FABP, MP2, P2)
  Tag / fusion protein: His Tev (N terminal on insert)
  Cloning method: Ligation Independent Cloning
  Sequencing primers: 5′ T7; 3′ T7-term
Terms and licenses: Academic/Nonprofit Terms; Industry Terms: Not Available to Industry
How to cite: PMP2 was a gift from Nicola Burgess-Brown (Addgene plasmid # 39057 ; http://n2t.net/addgene:39057 ; RRID:Addgene_39057)
